>Addgene plasmid #215624 | pGal4-DBD-OCT4_AroPERFECT_N | addgene full sequence | sequence record 426589 | Addgene NGS Result
GACATTGATTATTGACTAGTTATTAATAGTAATCAATTACGGGGTCATTAGTTCATAGCCCATATATGGA
GTTCCGCGTTACATAACTTACGGTAAATGGCCCGCCTGGCTGACCGCCCAACGACCCCCGCCCATTGACG
TCAATAATGACGTATGTTCCCATAGTAACGCCAATAGGGACTTTCCATTGACGTCAATGGGTGGAGTATT
TACGGTAAACTGCCCACTTGGCAGTACATCAAGTGTATCATATGCCAAGTACGCCCCCTATTGACGTCAA
TGACGGTAAATGGCCCGCCTGGCATTATGCCCAGTACATGACCTTATGGGACTTTCCTACTTGGCAGTAC
ATCTACGTATTAGTCATCGCTATTACCATGGTGATGCGGTTTTGGCAGTACATCAATGGGCGTGGATAGC
GGTTTGACTCACGGGGATTTCCAAGTCTCCACCCCATTGACGTCAATGGGAGTTTGTTTTGGCACCAAAA
TCAACGGGACTTTCCAAAATGTCGTAACAACTCCGCCCCATTGACGCAAATGGGCGGTAGGCGTGTACGG
TGGGAGGTCTATATAAGCAGAGCTCTCTGGCTAACTAGAGAACCCACTGCTTACTGGCTTATCGAAATTA
ATACGACTCACTATAGGGAGACCCAAGCTTGGTACCGAGCTCGGATCCACTAGTAACGGCCGCCAGTGTG
CTGGAATTCATGAAGCTACTGTCTTCTATCGAACAAGCATGCGATATTTGCCGACTTAAAAAGCTCAAGT
GCTCCAAAGAAAAACCGAAGTGCGCCAAGTGTCTGAAGAACAACTGGGAGTGTCGCTACTCTCCCAAAAC
CAAAAGGTCTCCGCTGACTAGGGCACATCTGACAGAAGTGGAATCAAGGCTAGAAAGACTGGAACAGCTA
TTTCTACTGATTTTTCCTCGAGAAGACCTTGACATGATTTTGAAAATGGATTCTTTACAGGATATAAAAG
CATTGTTAACAGGATTATTTGTACAAGATAATGTGAATAAAGATGCCGTCACAGATAGATTGGCTTCAGT
GGAGACTGATATGCCTCTAACATTGAGACAGCATAGAATAAGTGCGACATCATCATCGGAAGAGAGTAGT
AACAAAGGTCAAAGACAGTTGACTGTATCGGCGATCATGGCTGGACACCTGGCTTCAGACTTCGCCTCAC
CCCCACCAGGTGGGGGTGATGGGTCAGCAGGGCTGTTCGAGCCGGGCGTGGATCCTCGAACCCTAAGCCA
AGGGCCTCCATGGGGTGGGCCTGGAATCGGACCAGGCTCAGAGGTATTGGGGATCTGGTCCCCATGTCCG
CCCGCAGAGTGCGGAGGGATGGCATGTGGATTCCCTCAGGTTGGACTGGGCCTAGTCCCCCAAGTTGGCG
TGGAGTACACTTTGCAGCCTGAGGGCCAGGCAGGAGCACGAGTGGAAAGCTTCAACTCAGAGGGAACCTC
CTCTGAGCCCTGTGCCGACCGCCCCTACAATGCCGTGAAGTTGGAGAAGGTGGAACCAACTCCCGAGGAG
TTTTCCCAGGACATGAAAGCCCTGCAGAAGGAGCTAGAACAGGTCTAGAGGGCCCTATTCTATAGTGTCA
CCTAAATGCTAGAGCTCGCTGATCAGCCTCGACTGTGCCTTCTAGTTGCCAGCCATCTGTTGTTTGCCCC
TCCCCCGTGCCTTCCTTGACCCTGGAAGGTGCCACTCCCACTGTCCTTTCCTAATAAAATGAGGAAATTG
CATCGCATTGTCTGAGTAGGTGTCATTCTATTCTGGGGGGTGGGGTGGGGCAGGACAGCAAGGGGGAGGA
TTGGGAAGACAATAGCAGGCATGCTGGGGATGCGGTGGGCTCTATGGCTTCTGAGGCGGAAAGAACCAGC
TGGGGCTCTAGGGGGTATCCCC
[124 nt withheld, positions 1913-2036]
C
[91 nt withheld, positions 2038-2128]
A
[49 nt withheld, positions 2130-2178]
CCTTTGACGTTGGAGTCCACGTTCTTT
[37 nt withheld, positions 2206-2242]
ACCCTATCTCGGTCTATTCTTTTGATTTATAAGGGATTTTGCCGATTTCGGCCTATTGGTTAAAAAATGA
GCTGATTTAACAAAAATTTAACGCGAATTAATTCTGTGGAATGTGTGTCAGTTAGGGTGTGGAAAGTCCC
CAGGCTCCCCAGCAGGCAGAAGTATGCAAAGCATGCATCTCAATTAGTCAGCAACCAGGTGTGGAAAGTC
CCCAGGCTCCCCAGCAGGCAGAAGTATGCAAAGCATGCATCTCAATTAGTCAGCAACCATAGTCCCGCCC
CTAACTCCGCCCATCCCGCCCCTAACTCCGCCCAGTTCCGCCCATTCTCCGCCCCATGGCTGACTAATTT
TTTTTATTTATGCAGAGGCCGAGGCCGCCTCTGCCTCTGAGCTATTCCAGAAGTAGTGAGGAGGCTTTTT
TGGAGGCCTAGGCTTTTGCAAAAAGCTCCCGGGAGCTTGTATATCCATTTTCGGATCTGATCAAGAGACA
GGATGAGGATCGTTTCGCATGATTGAACAAGATGGATTGCACGCAGGTTCTCCGGCCGCTTGGGTGGAGA
GGCTATTCGGCTATGACTGGGCACAACAGACAATCGGCTGCTCTGATGCCGCCGTGTTCCGGCTGTCAGC
GCAGGGGCGCCCGGTTCTTTTTGTCAAGACCGACCTGTCCGGTGCCCTGAATGAACTGCAGGACGAGGCA
GCGCGGCTATCGTGGCTGGCCACGACGGGCGTTCCTTGCGCAGCTGTGCTCGACGTTGTCACTGAAGCGG
GAAGGGACTGGCTGCTATTGGGCGAAGTGCCGGGGCAGGATCTCCTGTCATCTCACCTTGCTCCTGCCGA
GAAAGTATCCATCATGGCTGATGCAATGCGGCGGCTGCATACGCTTGATCCGGCTACCTGCCCATTCGAC
CACCAAGCGAAACATCGCATCGAGCGAGCACGTACTCGGATGGAAGCCGGTCTTGTCGATCAGGATGATC
TGGACGAAGAGCATCAGGGGCTCGCGCCAGCCGAACTGTTCGCCAGGCTCAAGGCGCGCATGCCCGACGG
CGAGGATCTCGTCGTGACCCATGGCGATGCCTGCTTGCCGAATATCATGGTGGAAAATGGCCGCTTTTCT
GGATTCATCGACTGTGGCCGGCTGGGTGTGGCGGACCGCTATCAGGACATAGCGTTGGCTACCCGTGATA
TTGCTGAAGAGCTTGGCGGCGAATGGGCTGACCGCTTCCTCGTGCTTTACGGTATCGCCGCTCCCGATTC
GCAGCGCATCGCCTTCTATCGCCTTCTTGACGAGTTCTTCTGAGCGGGACTCTGGGGTTCGAAATGACCG
ACCAAGCGACGCCCAACCTGCCATCACGAGATTTCGATTCCACCGCCGCCTTCTATGAAAGGTTGGGCTT
CGGAATCGTTTTCCGGGACGCCGGCTGGATGATCCTCCAGCGCGGGGATCTCATGCTGGAGTTCTTCGCC
CACCCCAACTTGTTTATTGCAGCTTATAATGGTTACAAATAAAGCAATAGCATCACAAATTTCACAAATA
AAGCATTTTTTTCACTGCATTCTAGTTGTGGTTTGTCCAAACTCATCAATGTATCTTATCATGTCTGTAT
ACCGTCGACCTCTAGCTAGAGCTTGGCGTAATCATGGTCATAGCTGTTTCCTGTGTGAAATTGTTATCCG
CTCACAATTCCACACAACATACGAGCCGGAAGCATAAAGTGTAAAGCCTGGGGTGCCTAATGAGTGAGCT
AACTCACATTAATTGCGTTGCGCTCACTGCCCGCTTTCCAGTCGGGAAACCTGTCGTGCCAGCTGCATTA
ATGAATCGGCCAACGCGCGGGGAGAGGCGGTTTGCGTATTGGGCGCTCTTCCGCTTCCTCGCTCACTGAC
TCGCTGCGCTCGGTCGTTCGGCTGCGGCGAGCGGTATCAGCTCACTCAAAGGCGGTAATACGGTTATCCA
CAGAATCAGGGGATAACGCAGGAAAGAACATGTGAGCAAAAGGCCAGCAAAAGGCCAGGAACCGTAAAAA
GGCCGCGTTGCTGGCGTTTTTCCATAGGCTCCGCCCCCCTGACGAGCATCACAAAAATCGACGCTCAAGT
CAGAGGTGGCGAAACCCGACAGGACTATAAAGATACCAGGCGTTTCCCCCTGGAAGCTCCCTCGTGCGCT
CTCCTGTTCCGACCCTGCCGCTTACCGGATACCTGTCCGCCTTTCTCCCTTCGGGAAGCGTGGCGCTTTC
TCATAGCTCACGCTGTAGGTATCTCAGTTCGGTGTAGGTCGTTCGCTCCAAGCTGGGCTGTGTGCACGAA
CCCCCCGTTCAGCCCGACCGCTGCGCCTTATCCGGTAACTATCGTCTTGAGTCCAACCCGGTAAGACACG
ACTTATCGCCACTGGCAGCAGCCACTGGTAACAGGATTAGCAGAGCGAGGTATGTAGGCGGTGCTACAGA
GTTCTTGAAGTGGTGGCCTAACTACGGCTACACTAGAAGAACAGTATTTGGTATCTGCGCTCTGCTGAAG
CCAGTTACCTTCGGAAAAAGAGTTGGTAGCTCTTGATCCGGCAAACAAACCACCGCTGGTAGCGGTGGTT
TTTTTGTTTGCAAGCAGCAGATTACGCGCAGAAAAAAAGGATCTCAAGAAGATCCTTTGATCTTTTCTAC
GGGGTCTGACGCTCAGTGGAACGAAAACTCACGTTAAGGGATTTTGGTCATGAGATTATCAAAAAGGATC
TTCACCTAGATCCTTTTAAATTAAAAATGAAGTTTTAAATCAATCTAAAGTATATATGAGTAAACTTGGT
CTGACAGTTACCAATGCTTAATCAGTGAGGCACCTATCTCAGCGATCTGTCTATTTCGTTCATCCATAGT
TGCCTGACTTCCCGTCGTGTAGATAACTACGATACGGGAGGGCTTACCATCTGGCCCCAGTGCTGCAATG
ATACCGCGAGACCCACGCTCACCGGCTCCAGATTTATCAGCAATAAACCAGCCAGCCGGAAGGGCCGAGC
GCAGAAGTGGTCCTGCAACTTTATCCGCCTCCATCCAGTCTATTAATTGTTGCCGGGAAGCTAGAGTAAG
TAGTTCGCCAGTTAATAGTTTGCGCAACGTTGTTGCCATTGCTACAGGCATCGTGGTGTCACGCTCGTCG
TTTGGTATGGCTTCATTCAGCTCCGGTTCCCAACGATCAAGGCGAGTTACATGATCCCCCATGTTGTGCA
AAAAAGCGGTTAGCTCCTTCGGTCCTCCGATCGTTGTCAGAAGTAAGTTGGCCGCAGTGTTATCACTCAT
GGTTATGGCAGCACTGCATAATTCTCTTACTGTCATGCCATCCGTAAGATGCTTTTCTGTGACTGGTGAG
TACTCAACCAAGTCATTCTGAGAATAGTGTATGCGGCGACCGAGTTGCTCTTGCCCGGCGTCAATACGGG
ATAATACCGCGCCACATAGCAGAACTTTAAAAGTGCTCATCATTGGAAAACGTTCTTCGGGGCGAAAACT
CTCAAGGATCTTACCGCTGTTGAGATCCAGTTCGATGTAACCCACTCGTGCACCCAACTGATCTTCAGCA
TCTTTTACTTTCACCAGCGTTTCTGGGTGAGCAAAAACAGGAAGGCAAAATGCCGCAAAAAAGGGAATAA
GGGCGACACGGAAATGTTGAATACTCATACTCTTCCTTTTTCAATATTATTGAAGCATTTATCAGGGTTA
TTGTCTCATGAGCGGATACATATTTGAATGTATTTAGAAAAATAAACAAATAGGGGTTCCGCGCACATTT
CCCCGAAAAGTGCCACCTGACGTCGACGGATCGGGAGATCTCCCGATCCCCTATGGTGCACTCTCAGTAC
AATCTGCTCTGATGCCGCATAGTTAAGCCAGTATCTGCTCCCTGCTTGTGTGTTGGAGGTCGCTGAGTAG
TGCGCGAGCAAAATTTAAGCTACAACAAGGCAAGGCTTGACCGACAATTGCATGAAGAATCTGCTTAGGG
TTAGGCGTTTTGCGCTGCTTCGCGATGTACGGGCCAGATATACGCGTT
Features (pLannotate 1.2.2; 22 found; start..end, strand, type, name):
      1..380     +  enhancer       CMV enhancer: human cytomegalovirus immediate early enhancer
    381..584     +  promoter       CMV promoter: human cytomegalovirus (CMV) immediate early promoter
    580..613     +  LTR            5' LTR (truncated) (fragment): truncated 5' long terminal repeat (LTR) from HIV-1
    629..647     +  promoter       T7 promoter: promoter for bacteriophage T7 RNA polymerase
    710..1150    +  CDS            GAL4 DNA binding domain: DNA binding domain of the GAL4 transcriptional activator; Saccharomyces cerevisiae GAL4 (truncated)
   1157..1582    +  CDS            Pou5f1 (fragment): PO5F1_MOUSE - Also known as Oct-3, Oct-4, Otf-3, Otf3. Experimental evidence at protein level: Swiss-Prot protein existence level 1. Transcription factor that binds to the octamer motif (5'- ATTTGCAT-3') (PubMed:1972777, PubMed:1690859, PubMed:1967980, PubMed:17525163, PubMed:23376973). Forms a trimeric complex with SOX2 or SOX15 on DNA and controls the expression of a number of genes involved in embryonic development such as YES1, FGF4, UTF1 and ZFP206 (PubMed:15863505, PubMed:17097055, PubMed:17496161, PubMed:19740739). Critical for early embryogenesis and for embryonic stem cell pluripotenc
   1599..1617    -  promoter       SP6 promoter: promoter for bacteriophage SP6 RNA polymerase
   1643..1867    +  polyA_signal   bGH poly(A) signal: bovine growth hormone polyadenylation signal
   1871..1892    +  promoter       SV40 promoter (fragment): SV40 enhancer and early promoter
   1913..2341    +  rep_origin     f1 ori (sequence partly withheld): f1 bacteriophage origin of replication; arrow indicates direction of (+) strand synthesis
   2355..2684    +  promoter       SV40 promoter: SV40 enhancer and early promoter
   2751..3542    +  CDS            neo: KKA2_KLEPN - Also known as kan, nptII. Experimental evidence at protein level: Swiss-Prot protein existence level 1. Resistance to kanamycin, neomycin, paromomycin, ribostamycin, butirosin and gentamicin B. From Klebsiella pneumoniae.
   3566..3724    +  CDS            ble (fragment): BLE_KLEPN - Experimental evidence at protein level: Swiss-Prot protein existence level 1. Binding protein with a strong affinity to the bleomycin family of antibiotics. Binds to CL990; an antimitotic-antibiotic compound. From Klebsiella pneumoniae.
   3719..3840    +  polyA_signal   SV40 poly(A) signal: SV40 polyadenylation signal
   3913..3929    -  protein_bind   lac operator: The lac repressor binds to the lac operator to inhibit transcription in E. coli. This inhibition can be relieved by adding lactose or isopropyl-β-D-thiogalactopyranoside (IPTG). lac repressor encoded by lacI
   3937..3967    -  promoter       lac promoter: promoter for the E. coli lac operon
   3982..4003    -  protein_bind   CAP binding site: CAP binding activates transcription in the presence of cAMP. E. coli catabolite activator protein
   4016..4108    -  CDS            lacI (fragment): lac repressor; lacI; The lac repressor binds to the lac operator to inhibit transcription in E. coli. This inhibition can be relieved by adding lactose or isopropyl-β-D-thiogalactopyranoside (IPTG).
   4291..4879    -  rep_origin     ori: high-copy-number ColE1/pMB1/pBR322/pUC origin of replication
   5050..5910    -  CDS            AmpR: β-lactamase; bla; confers resistance to ampicillin, carbenicillin, and related antibiotics
   5911..6015    -  promoter       AmpR promoter: bla
   6074..6126    -  misc_feature   bom (fragment): basis of mobility region from pBR322
