[The description below was written by a language model from this plasmid's Addgene catalogue record and pLannotate feature annotations shown in this document.]
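Description:
pGal4-DBD-OCT4_AroPERFECT_N is a 6,280-nt mammalian expression plasmid built on the pGAL4-DBD-MCS backbone and intended for overexpression of a fusion between the yeast GAL4 DNA-binding domain and an engineered segment of human OCT4. It is maintained in E. coli through a high-copy ColE1/pUC-type origin and selected with ampicillin via the β-lactamase gene. An f1 origin is also present. An SV40 early promoter drives a neomycin/kanamycin phosphotransferase gene followed by an SV40 polyadenylation signal, a cassette of the kind normally used for G418 selection of transfected mammalian cells. Small annotated fragments (HIV-1 LTR, ble, lacI, bom) and the lac promoter/operator region appear to be backbone remnants rather than functional parts.

The expression unit consists of the CMV immediate-early enhancer and promoter, a T7 promoter, the GAL4 DNA-binding domain coding sequence, and immediately downstream a roughly 430-bp OCT4-derived coding segment, terminated by the bovine growth hormone polyadenylation signal, with a reverse-facing SP6 promoter between the insert and the terminator. The insert was introduced by Gibson cloning. Its size and the "N" in the name suggest it covers only an N-terminal portion of OCT4 rather than the full protein, and "AroPERFECT" points to a designed sequence variant, but the record does not define the changes.

Two annotation discrepancies are worth noting. The catalogue lists the species as human, but the automated annotation matched the insert to mouse Pou5f1, probably through homology. The linked Entrez gene is MYOD1, which is inconsistent with the OCT4 insert name and the feature table. GAL4-DBD fusions of this type are generally used to tether a candidate activation domain to UAS-containing reporters to measure transcriptional activity, which fits the associated study of transcription factor activity and specificity.
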