Addgene plasmid #215624: pGal4-DBD-OCT4_AroPERFECT_N
Purpose: For overexpression of Gal4-DBD OCT4 AroPERFECT N
Depositing lab: Denes Hnisz. Depositing organization: Max Planck Institute for Molecular Genetics. Publication: An activity-specificity trade-off encoded in human transcription factors. Naderi J, Magalhaes AP, Kibar G, Stik G, Zhang Y, Mackowiak SD, Wieler HM, Rossi F, Buschow R, Christou-Kent M, Alcoverro-Bertran M, Graf T, Vingron M, Hnisz D. Nat Cell Biol. 2024 Aug;26(8):1309-1321. doi: 10.1038/s41556-024-01411-0. Epub 2024 Jul 5. PubMed 38969762.
Backbone
  Vector backbone: pGAL4-DBD-MCS
  Vector type: Mammalian Expression
Growth in bacteria
  Bacterial resistance: Ampicillin, 100 μg/mL
  Growth temperature: 37°C
  Growth strain: DH5alpha
  Copy number: High Copy
Gene/Insert
  Gene/Insert name: OCT4 AroPERFECT N
  Species: H. sapiens (human)
  Entrez Gene: MYOD1 (a.k.a. CMYP17, MYF3, MYOD, MYODRIF, PUM, bHLHc1)
  Cloning method: Gibson Cloning
Terms and licenses: Academic/Nonprofit Terms; Industry Terms: Not Available to Industry
How to cite: pGal4-DBD-OCT4_AroPERFECT_N was a gift from Denes Hnisz (Addgene plasmid # 215624 ; http://n2t.net/addgene:215624 ; RRID:Addgene_215624)
